>Addgene plasmid #158899 | JGI_017991 | addgene full sequence | sequence record 316778 | Addgene NGS Result
GGGCGCCAGGGTGGTTTTTCTTTTCACCAGTGAGACGGGCAACAGCTGATTGCCCTTCACCGCCTGGCCC
TGAGAGAGTTGCAGCAAGCGGTCCACGCTGGTTTGCCCCAGCAGGCGAAAATCCTGTTTGATGGTGGTTA
ACGGCGGGATATAACATGAGCTGTCTTCGGTATCGTCGTATCCCACTACCGAGATATCCGCACCAACGCG
CAGCCCGGACTCGGTAATGGCGCGCATTGCGCCCAGCGCCATCTGATCGTTGGCAACCAGCATCGCAGTG
GGAACGATGCCCTCATTCAGCATTTGCATGGTTTGTTGAAAACCGGACATGGCACTCCAGTCGCCTTCCC
GTTCCGCTATCGGCTGAATTTGATTGCGAGTGAGATATTTATGCCAGCCAGCCAGACGCAGACGCGCCGA
GACAGAACTTAATGGGCCCGCTAACAGCGCGATTTGCTGGTGACCCAATGCGACCAGATGCTCCACGCCC
AGTCGCGTACCGTCTTCATGGGAGAAAATAATACTGTTGATGGGTGTCTGGTCAGAGACATCAAGAAATA
ACGCCGGAACATTAGTGCAGGCAGCTTCCACAGCAATGGCATCCTGGTCATCCAGCGGATAGTTAATGAT
CAGCCCACTGACGCGTTGCGCGAGAAGATTGTGCACCGCCGCTTTACAGGCTTCGACGCCGCTTCGTTCT
ACCATCGACACCACCACGCTGGCACCCAGTTGATCGGCGCGAGATTTAATCGCCGCGACAATTTGCGACG
GCGCGTGCAGGGCCAGACTGGAGGTGGCAACGCCAATCAGCAACGACTGTTTGCCCGCCAGTTGTTGTGC
CACGCGGTTGGGAATGTAATTCAGCTCCGCCATCGCCGCTTCCACTTTTTCCCGCGTTTTCGCAGAAACG
TGGCTGGCCTGGTTCACCACGCGGGAAACGGTCTGATAAGAGACACCGGCATACTCTGCGACATCGTATA
ACGTTACTGGTTTCACATTCACCACCCTGAATTGACTCTCTTCCGGGCGCTATCATGCCATACCGCGAAA
GGTTTTGCGCCATTCGATGGTGTCCGGGATCTCGACGCTCTCCCTTATGCGACTCCTGCATTAGGAAGCA
GCCCAGTAGTAGGTTGAGGCCGTTGAGCACCGCCGCCGCAAGGAATGGTGCATGCAAGGAGATGGCGCCC
AACAGTCCCCCGGCCACGGGGCCTGCCACCATACCCACGCCGAAACAAGCGCTCATGAGCCCGAAGTGGC
GAGCCCGATCTTCCCCATCGGTGATGTCGGCGATATAGGCGCCAGCAACCGCACCTGTGGCGCCGGTGAT
GCCGGCCACGATGCGTCCGGCGTAGAGGATCGAGATCTCGATCCCGCGAAATTAATACGACTCACTATAG
GGGAATTGTGAGCGGATAACAATTCCCCTCTAGAAATAATTTTGTTTAACTTTAAGAAGGAGATATACCA
TGGGCAGCAGCCATCATCATCATCATCACAGCAGCGGCCTGGTGCCGCGCGGCAGCCATATGAAATTCTC
ACAGACGTATATCGAAAGTCTGGCAGCTGCGCTGCCAGATGAAATTCTTACTAGTGCAGAGATCGAGCGC
CGGCTGGCGCCGCTGTATGAACGCCTGCACCTGCCCGAAGGTCGCCTCGAACTGATGACCGGCATTAGGG
AGAGACGTCTGTGGCCTGCAGGTACTCGTGCTTCAGATGCCTCTGCTCGGGCGGGTAGAGCCGCACTGGC
GAAATCATGCATTCGGCCTGAACAGATTGAGCTGTACATCCATGCGGCTGTGTGTCGGGATATGCTGGAA
CCAGCCACAGCGGCATTTGCTCACAGGAAAATCGGCTTATCACCGAACTGCCAGATTTTTGACTTGTCCA
ATGCGTGCCTCGGGTTCCTCAATGCATTAACTCTTGCTGCATCTATGATCGAGGCGGGACAGATTCGCGC
CGCATTAATTACTTGCGGCGAAGATTCCAGACCACTTGTTGAACAGACCCTCCGCACTCTGAACGCCGAG
CCACTGACGCGTAATGGTATCAAACCCTATTTTGCCAATCTGACCGTAGGGTCAGGGGCGGTGGGCGCTG
TCGTCTGCCACGAAAGTCTTGTGGTTCCGGAGGGTCTGGGCAGTGGTGGTGCCGCAGGCGAATCGAGCCG
TGCTCACCGCCTTATCGGTGGGGTGGTCCGTGCCGCAACAGCCCATAGTGAGCTTTGCCAGGGCGAAACG
CATGGGGCAGATAGCCTCGCCATGCAGACAGACAGCGAGGCCTTACTAATAGCCGGAGTTACTTTGGCGC
ACGAAACCTGGGGTCAGTTCTGCGAAGAAACCGGATGGGACGCAGCTACCCCGTCTCGTTTTATTTGCCA
TCAAGTCGGTTCGATCCATCGGCGCAAACTTTACGATACGTTAGGTATAGATTTGGCTAAGGACTTTTCG
ACTTTCGAGTTTTTGGGAAACACTGGGTCAGTAGCACTCCCAGCGACATTAGCACTTGCGGTCGAAAAAG
GTGTTGTGCGCTCTGGTGACAAGGTAGCATTACTTGGTATTGGCAGTGGTCTGAATTCACTGATGTTAGC
TGTAGAATGGTGACTCGAGCACCACCACCACCACCACTGAGATCCGGCTGCTAACAAAGCCCGAAAGGAA
GCTGAGTTGGCTGCTGCCACCGCTGAGCAATAACTAGCATAACCCCTTGGGGCCTCTAAACGGGTCTTGA
GGGGTTTTTTGCTGAAAGGAGGAACTATATCCGGATTGGCGAATGGG
[124 nt withheld, positions 2778-2901]
C
[91 nt withheld, positions 2903-2993]
A
[49 nt withheld, positions 2995-3043]
CCTTTGACGTTGGAGTCCACGTTCTTT
[37 nt withheld, positions 3071-3107]
ACCCTATCTCGGTCTATTCTTTTGATTTATAAGGGATTTTGCCGATTTCGGCCTATTGGTTAAAAAATGA
GCTGATTTAACAAAAATTTAACGCGAATTTTAACAAAATATTAACGCTTACAATTTAGGTGGCACTTTTC
GGGGAAATGTGCGCGGAACCCCTATTTGTTTATTTTTCTAAATACATTCAAATATGTATCCGCTCATGAA
TTAATTCTTAGAAAAACTCATCGAGCATCAAATGAAACTGCAATTTATTCATATCAGGATTATCAATACC
ATATTTTTGAAAAAGCCGTTTCTGTAATGAAGGAGAAAACTCACCGAGGCAGTTCCATAGGATGGCAAGA
TCCTGGTATCGGTCTGCGATTCCGACTCGTCCAACATCAATACAACCTATTAATTTCCCCTCGTCAAAAA
TAAGGTTATCAAGTGAGAAATCACCATGAGTGACGACTGAATCCGGTGAGAATGGCAAAAGTTTATGCAT
TTCTTTCCAGACTTGTTCAACAGGCCAGCCATTACGCTCGTCATCAAAATCACTCGCATCAACCAAACCG
TTATTCATTCGTGATTGCGCCTGAGCGAGACGAAATACGCGATCGCTGTTAAAAGGACAATTACAAACAG
GAATCGAATGCAACCGGCGCAGGAACACTGCCAGCGCATCAACAATATTTTCACCTGAATCAGGATATTC
TTCTAATACCTGGAATGCTGTTTTCCCGGGGATCGCAGTGGTGAGTAACCATGCATCATCAGGAGTACGG
ATAAAATGCTTGATGGTCGGAAGAGGCATAAATTCCGTCAGCCAGTTTAGTCTGACCATCTCATCTGTAA
CATCATTGGCAACGCTACCTTTGCCATGTTTCAGAAACAACTCTGGCGCATCGGGCTTCCCATACAATCG
ATAGATTGTCGCACCTGATTGCCCGACATTATCGCGAGCCCATTTATACCCATATAAATCAGCATCCATG
TTGGAATTTAATCGCGGCCTAGAGCAAGACGTTTCCCGTTGAATATGGCTCATAACACCCCTTGTATTAC
TGTTTATGTAAGCAGACAGTTTTATTGTTCATGACCAAAATCCCTTAACGTGAGTTTTCGTTCCACTGAG
CGTCAGACCCCGTAGAAAAGATCAAAGGATCTTCTTGAGATCCTTTTTTTCTGCGCGTAATCTGCTGCTT
GCAAACAAAAAAACCACCGCTACCAGCGGTGGTTTGTTTGCCGGATCAAGAGCTACCAACTCTTTTTCCG
AAGGTAACTGGCTTCAGCAGAGCGCAGATACCAAATACTGTCCTTCTAGTGTAGCCGTAGTTAGGCCACC
ACTTCAAGAACTCTGTAGCACCGCCTACATACCTCGCTCTGCTAATCCTGTTACCAGTGGCTGCTGCCAG
TGGCGATAAGTCGTGTCTTACCGGGTTGGACTCAAGACGATAGTTACCGGATAAGGCGCAGCGGTCGGGC
TGAACGGGGGGTTCGTGCACACAGCCCAGCTTGGAGCGAACGACCTACACCGAACTGAGATACCTACAGC
GTGAGCTATGAGAAAGCGCCACGCTTCCCGAAGGGAGAAAGGCGGACAGGTATCCGGTAAGCGGCAGGGT
CGGAACAGGAGAGCGCACGAGGGAGCTTCCAGGGGGAAACGCCTGGTATCTTTATAGTCCTGTCGGGTTT
CGCCACCTCTGACTTGAGCGTCGATTTTTGTGATGCTCGTCAGGGGGGCGGAGCCTATGGAAAAACGCCA
GCAACGCGGCCTTTTTACGGTTCCTGGCCTTTTGCTGGCCTTTTGCTCACATGTTCTTTCCTGCGTTATC
CCCTGATTCTGTGGATAACCGTATTACCGCCTTTGAGTGAGCTGATACCGCTCGCCGCAGCCGAACGACC
GAGCGCAGCGAGTCAGTGAGCGAGGAAGCGGAAGAGCGCCTGATGCGGTATTTTCTCCTTACGCATCTGT
GCGGTATTTCACACCGCAATGGTGCACTCTCAGTACAATCTGCTCTGATGCCGCATAGTTAAGCCAGTAT
ACACTCCGCTATCGCTACGTGACTGGGTCATGGCTGCGCCCCGACACCCGCCAACACCCGCTGACGCGCC
CTGACGGGCTTGTCTGCTCCCGGCATCCGCTTACAGACAAGCTGTGACCGTCTCCGGGAGCTGCATGTGT
CAGAGGTTTTCACCGTCATCACCGAAACGCGCGAGGCAGCTGCGGTAAAGCTCATCAGCGTGGTCGTGAA
GCGATTCACAGATGTCTGCCTGTTCATCCGCGTCCAGCTCGTTGAGTTTCTCCAGAAGCGTTAATGTCTG
GCTTCTGATAAAGCGGGCCATGTTAAGGGCGGTTTTTTCCTGTTTGGTCACTGATGCCTCCGTGTAAGGG
GGATTTCTGTTCATGGGGGTAATGATACCGATGAAACGAGAGAGGATGCTCACGATACGGGTTACTGATG
ATGAACATGCCCGGTTACTGGAACGTTGTGAGGGTAAACAACTGGCGGTATGGATGCGGCGGGACCAGAG
AAAAATCACTCAGGGTCAATGCCAGCGCTTCGTTAATACAGATGTAGGTGTTCCACAGGGTAGCCAGCAG
CATCCTGCGATGCAGATCCGGAACATAATGGTGCAGGGCGCTGACTTCCGCGTTTCCAGACTTTACGAAA
CACGGAAACCGAAGACCATTCATGTTGTTGCTCAGGTCGCAGACGTTTTGCAGCAGCAGTCGCTTCACGT
TCGCTCGCGTATCGGTGATTCATTCTGCTAACCAGTAAGGCAACCCCGCCAGCCTAGCCGGGTCCTCAAC
GACAGGAGCACGATCATGCGCACCCGTGGGGCCGCCATGCCGGCGATAATGGCCTGCTTCTCGCCGAAAC
GTTTGGTGGCGGGACCAGTGACGAAGGCTTGAGCGAGGGCGTGCAAGATTCCGAATACCGCAAGCGACAG
GCCGATCATCGTCGCGCTCCAGCGAAAGCGGTCCTCGCCGAAAATGACCCAGAGCGCTGCCGGCACCTGT
CCTACGAGTTGCATGATAAAGAAGACAGTCATAAGTGCGGCGACGATAGTCATGCCCCGCGCCCACCGGA
AGGAGCTGACTGGGTTGAAGGCTCTCAAGGGCATCGGTCGAGATCCCGGTGCCTAATGAGTGAGCTAACT
TACATTAATTGCGTTGCGCTCACTGCCCGCTTTCCAGTCGGGAAACCTGTCGTGCCAGCTGCATTAATGA
ATCGGCCAACGCGCGGGGAGAGGCGGTTTGCGTATT
Features (pLannotate 1.2.2; 20 found; start..end, strand, type, name):
    997..1074    -  promoter       lacI promoter: lacI
   1082..1361    -  CDS            TcR (fragment): tetracycline efflux protein; tet; confers resistance to tetracycline
   1383..1401    +  promoter       T7 promoter: promoter for bacteriophage T7 RNA polymerase
   1402..1426    +  protein_bind   lac operator: The lac repressor binds to the lac operator to inhibit transcription in E. coli. This inhibition can be relieved by adding lactose or isopropyl-β-D-thiogalactopyranoside (IPTG). lac repressor encoded by lacI
   1441..1463    +  RBS            RBS: efficient ribosome binding site from bacteriophage T7 gene 10 (Olins and Rangwala, 1989)
   1482..1498    +  CDS            capTEV™ (fragment): composite tag for in vivo biotinylation, TEV protease cleavage, and 6xHis tagging
   1509..1526    +  CDS            thrombin site: thrombin recognition and cleavage site
   2610..2627    +  CDS            9xHis (fragment): 9xHis affinity tag
   2637..2686    +  CDS            SET1 (fragment): solubility-enhancement tag derived from T7 phage gene 10B
   2694..2741    +  terminator     T7 terminator: transcription terminator for bacteriophage T7 RNA polymerase
   2778..3206    +  rep_origin     f1 ori (sequence partly withheld): f1 bacteriophage origin of replication; arrow indicates direction of (+) strand synthesis
   3259..3316    +  promoter       AmpR promoter (fragment): bla
   3325..4140    -  CDS            KanR: aminoglycoside phosphotransferase; aph(3')-Ia; confers resistance to kanamycin in bacteria or G418 (Geneticin®) in eukaryotes
   4262..4850    +  rep_origin     ori: high-copy-number ColE1/pMB1/pBR322/pUC origin of replication
   5036..5175    -  misc_feature   bom: basis of mobility region from pBR322
   5277..5468    -  CDS            rop: Rop protein, which maintains plasmids at low copy number; rop
   5485..5865    +  CDS            YPB1_ECOLX: Protein predicted: Swiss-Prot protein existence level 4. From Escherichia coli.
   5937..6228    -  CDS            TcR (fragment): tetracycline efflux protein; tet; confers resistance to tetracycline
   6243..6264    -  protein_bind   CAP binding site: CAP binding activates transcription in the presence of cAMP. E. coli catabolite activator protein
   6277..996     -  CDS            lacI (across the origin): lac repressor; lacI; The lac repressor binds to the lac operator to inhibit transcription in E. coli. This inhibition can be relieved by adding lactose or isopropyl-β-D-thiogalactopyranoside (IPTG).
