[The description below was written by a language model from this plasmid's Addgene catalogue record and pLannotate feature annotations shown in this document.]
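Description:
JGI_017991 is a bacterial expression plasmid built on the pET28b backbone, carrying a synthetic open reading frame designated WP_068712879_1 (also listed as Batch220_p042). The insert was placed into the NdeI/XhoI-opened vector by Gibson assembly. The sequenced record is 6,363 nt. The plasmid is maintained in E. coli through a ColE1/pBR322-type origin and selected with kanamycin through the aph(3')-Ia gene. The bom region and rop gene of the pBR322 lineage are also present, although the catalogue lists the plasmid as high copy. An f1 origin is included, which allows single-stranded DNA production. The short tetracycline-resistance fragments, the partial AmpR promoter and the CAP binding site are annotation hits on residual backbone sequence and are not functional cassettes.

The expression cassette follows the standard pET arrangement. A T7 promoter is followed directly by a lac operator and the phage T7 gene 10 ribosome binding site, and a T7 terminator closes the unit. The plasmid also carries lacI under its own promoter, so transcription is repressed until IPTG is added in a host that supplies T7 RNA polymerase. Upstream of the insert, the annotation picks up a His-tag-containing fragment and a thrombin cleavage site, consistent with an N-terminal cleavable His tag. A second histidine-tag fragment lies downstream, but the record does not show whether it is read in frame with the insert. The coding region itself, roughly between the thrombin site and the downstream His sequence, is not annotated, and the record gives no function for the encoded protein beyond its accession-style name. The stated purpose is a project on hydrocarbon structures for fuels and chemicals, suggesting the plasmid belongs to a batch of synthesized genes for recombinant expression and characterization.
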