Addgene plasmid #158899: JGI_017991
Purpose: Hydrocarbon Structures for Fuels and Chemicals
Depositing lab: Joint Genome Institute.
Backbone
  Vector backbone: pET28b
  Vector type: Synthetic Biology
Growth in bacteria
  Bacterial resistance: Kanamycin, 50 μg/mL
  Growth temperature: 37°C
  Growth strain: Top10
  Copy number: High Copy
Gene/Insert
  Gene/Insert name: WP_068712879_1 (alt name: Batch220_p042)
  Species: Synthetic
  Cloning method: Gibson Cloning
Terms and licenses: Academic/Nonprofit Terms; Industry Terms: Not Available to Industry
Depositor comments: pET28b_NdeIXhoI vector with WP_068712879_1 insert, JGI ICE Registry: https://registry.jgi.doe.gov/entry/17991
How to cite: JGI_017991 was a gift from Joint Genome Institute (Addgene plasmid # 158899 ; http://n2t.net/addgene:158899 ; RRID:Addgene_158899)
